Addgene plasmid #134334: pCMV-T7-AcrIIA17_Sga-NLS(SV40) (KAC92)
Purpose: CMV and T7 promoter expression plasmid for human codon optimized AcrIIA17_Sga with C-terminal NLS (SV40)
Depositing lab: Joseph Bondy-Denomy & Benjamin Kleinstiver. Depositing organization: Massachusetts General Hospital. Publication: Broad-spectrum anti-CRISPR proteins facilitate horizontal gene transfer. Mahendra C, Christie KA, Osuna BA, Pinilla-Redondo R, Kleinstiver BP, Bondy-Denomy J. Nat Microbiol. 2020 Apr;5(4):620-629. doi: 10.1038/s41564-020-0692-2. Epub 2020 Mar 26. PubMed 32218510.
Backbone
  Vector backbone: JDS246 (Addgene plasmid #43861)
  Vector type: Mammalian Expression
Growth in bacteria
  Bacterial resistance: Ampicillin, 100 μg/mL
  Growth temperature: 37°C
  Growth strain: DH5alpha
  Copy number: High Copy
Gene/Insert
  Gene/Insert name: human codon optimized AcrIIA17_Sga (alt name: KAC92)
  Species: Synthetic
  Promoter: CMV and T7
  Tag / fusion protein: NLS(SV40) (C terminal on insert)
  Cloning method: Gibson Cloning
  Sequencing primers: 5′ oBK6928-CCAAGTCTCCACCCCATTGACG; 3′ n/a
Terms and licenses: Academic/Nonprofit Terms; Industry Terms: Not Available to Industry
How to cite: pCMV-T7-AcrIIA17_Sga-NLS(SV40) (KAC92) was a gift from Joseph Bondy-Denomy & Benjamin Kleinstiver (Addgene plasmid # 134334 ; http://n2t.net/addgene:134334 ; RRID:Addgene_134334)
