[The description below was written by a language model from this plasmid's Addgene catalogue record and pLannotate feature annotations shown in this document.]
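Description:
pCMV-T7-AcrIIA17_Sga-NLS(SV40) (KAC92) is a small (about 3.75 kb) mammalian expression plasmid built on the JDS246 backbone that carries a synthetic, human codon-optimized coding sequence for the anti-CRISPR protein AcrIIA17_Sga. It is maintained in E. coli as a high-copy plasmid through a ColE1/pUC-type origin of replication and is selected with ampicillin via the β-lactamase (AmpR) gene and its native promoter. The automated annotation also picks up short remnants typical of pUC-derived backbones (lac promoter/operator, CAP site, and fragments of lacI, bom, an MCS and the SV40 promoter); these appear to be vestigial backbone sequence rather than functional parts of the design. No mammalian selection marker is annotated.

The expression cassette spans the numbering origin of the circular map: the CMV immediate-early enhancer and promoter are followed directly by a T7 promoter, then the open reading frame, and finally the bovine growth hormone polyadenylation signal. The Acr coding sequence and its C-terminal SV40 nuclear localization signal were not recognized by the annotation tool, but the unannotated interval between the T7 promoter and the bGH poly(A) signal is where the insert would sit according to the catalogue description. The CMV promoter drives strong constitutive transcription in transfected mammalian cells, while the T7 promoter permits in vitro transcription or T7 polymerase-driven expression from the same template. The NLS directs the protein to the nucleus, where CRISPR-Cas genome editing takes place. The associated work concerns broad-spectrum anti-CRISPR proteins, so the construct is suited to testing whether AcrIIA17_Sga inhibits Cas9 activity in human cells.
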