Features (pLannotate 1.2.2; 14 found; start..end, strand, type, name):
     17..35      +  promoter       T7 promoter: promoter for bacteriophage T7 RNA polymerase
    451..675     +  polyA_signal   bGH poly(A) signal: bovine growth hormone polyadenylation signal
    679..700     +  promoter       SV40 promoter (fragment): SV40 enhancer and early promoter
    705..721     +  misc_feature   MCS (fragment): pBluescript multiple cloning site
    770..786     -  protein_bind   lac operator: The lac repressor binds to the lac operator to inhibit transcription in E. coli. This inhibition can be relieved by adding lactose or isopropyl-β-D-thiogalactopyranoside (IPTG). lac repressor encoded by lacI
    794..824     -  promoter       lac promoter: promoter for the E. coli lac operon
    839..860     -  protein_bind   CAP binding site: CAP binding activates transcription in the presence of cAMP. E. coli catabolite activator protein
    873..965     -  CDS            lacI (fragment): lac repressor; lacI; The lac repressor binds to the lac operator to inhibit transcription in E. coli. This inhibition can be relieved by adding lactose or isopropyl-β-D-thiogalactopyranoside (IPTG).
   1148..1736    -  rep_origin     ori: high-copy-number ColE1/pMB1/pBR322/pUC origin of replication
   1907..2767    -  CDS            AmpR: β-lactamase; bla; confers resistance to ampicillin, carbenicillin, and related antibiotics
   2768..2872    -  promoter       AmpR promoter: bla
   2943..2987    -  misc_feature   bom (fragment): basis of mobility region from pBR322
   3142..3521    +  enhancer       CMV enhancer: human cytomegalovirus immediate early enhancer
   3522..3725    +  promoter       CMV promoter: human cytomegalovirus (CMV) immediate early promoter
>Addgene plasmid #134334 | pCMV-T7-AcrIIA17_Sga-NLS(SV40) (KAC92) | addgene full sequence | sequence record 267384 | Addgene NGS Result
AGAGATCCGCGGCCGCTAATACGACTCACTATAGGGAGAGCCGCCACCATGGGCAAGATCAGCGTGGACA
GCGAGAAGCTGCTGAACGAGGCCATCAACGACTTCGACATCTTCGGCGAGGACTTCAACGTGTACGCCAT
CTACAGCTACAGAGAGGACTACGACTTCGAGTACATCAGCGACTACGTGGACGCCGACGAGCCCACCAGA
GACGAGTTCGAGACCGAGGAGGACTACCAGGAGGTGATGAAGGACTTCAAGGAGAACCTGGACAGCCTGA
AGTTCACCAAGCACAAGAAGATGACCATCGCCGACCTGGTGCACGAGCTGTGGGAGCAGAACAGAATCTT
CGGATCCGGCGGTGGAGGCAGTGGGCCCAAGAAGAAGAGGAAAGTCTGACCGGTCATCATCACCATCACC
ATTGAGTTTAAACCCGCTGATCAGCCTCGACTGTGCCTTCTAGTTGCCAGCCATCTGTTGTTTGCCCCTC
CCCCGTGCCTTCCTTGACCCTGGAAGGTGCCACTCCCACTGTCCTTTCCTAATAAAATGAGGAAATTGCA
TCGCATTGTCTGAGTAGGTGTCATTCTATTCTGGGGGGTGGGGTGGGGCAGGACAGCAAGGGGGAGGATT
GGGAAGACAATAGCAGGCATGCTGGGGATGCGGTGGGCTCTATGGCTTCTGAGGCGGAAAGAACCAGCTG
GGGCTCGATACCGTCGACCTCTAGCTAGAGCTTGGCGTAATCATGGTCATAGCTGTTTCCTGTGTGAAAT
TGTTATCCGCTCACAATTCCACACAACATACGAGCCGGAAGCATAAAGTGTAAAGCCTAGGGTGCCTAAT
GAGTGAGCTAACTCACATTAATTGCGTTGCGCTCACTGCCCGCTTTCCAGTCGGGAAACCTGTCGTGCCA
GCTGCATTAATGAATCGGCCAACGCGCGGGGAGAGGCGGTTTGCGTATTGGGCGCTCTTCCGCTTCCTCG
CTCACTGACTCGCTGCGCTCGGTCGTTCGGCTGCGGCGAGCGGTATCAGCTCACTCAAAGGCGGTAATAC
GGTTATCCACAGAATCAGGGGATAACGCAGGAAAGAACATGTGAGCAAAAGGCCAGCAAAAGGCCAGGAA
CCGTAAAAAGGCCGCGTTGCTGGCGTTTTTCCATAGGCTCCGCCCCCCTGACGAGCATCACAAAAATCGA
CGCTCAAGTCAGAGGTGGCGAAACCCGACAGGACTATAAAGATACCAGGCGTTTCCCCCTGGAAGCTCCC
TCGTGCGCTCTCCTGTTCCGACCCTGCCGCTTACCGGATACCTGTCCGCCTTTCTCCCTTCGGGAAGCGT
GGCGCTTTCTCATAGCTCACGCTGTAGGTATCTCAGTTCGGTGTAGGTCGTTCGCTCCAAGCTGGGCTGT
GTGCACGAACCCCCCGTTCAGCCCGACCGCTGCGCCTTATCCGGTAACTATCGTCTTGAGTCCAACCCGG
TAAGACACGACTTATCGCCACTGGCAGCAGCCACTGGTAACAGGATTAGCAGAGCGAGGTATGTAGGCGG
TGCTACAGAGTTCTTGAAGTGGTGGCCTAACTACGGCTACACTAGAAGAACAGTATTTGGTATCTGCGCT
CTGCTGAAGCCAGTTACCTTCGGAAAAAGAGTTGGTAGCTCTTGATCCGGCAAACAAACCACCGCTGGTA
GCGGTGGTTTTTTTGTTTGCAAGCAGCAGATTACGCGCAGAAAAAAAGGATCTCAAGAAGATCCTTTGAT
CTTTTCTACGGGGTCTGACGCTCAGTGGAACGAAAACTCACGTTAAGGGATTTTGGTCATGAGATTATCA
AAAAGGATCTTCACCTAGATCCTTTTAAATTAAAAATGAAGTTTTAAATCAATCTAAAGTATATATGAGT
AAACTTGGTCTGACAGTTACCAATGCTTAATCAGTGAGGCACCTATCTCAGCGATCTGTCTATTTCGTTC
ATCCATAGTTGCCTGACTCCCCGTCGTGTAGATAACTACGATACGGGAGGGCTTACCATCTGGCCCCAGT
GCTGCAATGATACCGCGAGACCCACGCTCACCGGCTCCAGATTTATCAGCAATAAACCAGCCAGCCGGAA
GGGCCGAGCGCAGAAGTGGTCCTGCAACTTTATCCGCCTCCATCCAGTCTATTAATTGTTGCCGGGAAGC
TAGAGTAAGTAGTTCGCCAGTTAATAGTTTGCGCAACGTTGTTGCCATTGCTACAGGCATCGTGGTGTCA
CGCTCGTCGTTTGGTATGGCTTCATTCAGCTCCGGTTCCCAACGATCAAGGCGAGTTACATGATCCCCCA
TGTTGTGCAAAAAAGCGGTTAGCTCCTTCGGTCCTCCGATCGTTGTCAGAAGTAAGTTGGCCGCAGTGTT
ATCACTCATGGTTATGGCAGCACTGCATAATTCTCTTACTGTCATGCCATCCGTAAGATGCTTTTCTGTG
ACTGGTGAGTACTCAACCAAGTCATTCTGAGAATAGTGTATGCGGCGACCGAGTTGCTCTTGCCCGGCGT
CAATACGGGATAATACCGCGCCACATAGCAGAACTTTAAAAGTGCTCATCATTGGAAAACGTTCTTCGGG
GCGAAAACTCTCAAGGATCTTACCGCTGTTGAGATCCAGTTCGATGTAACCCACTCGTGCACCCAACTGA
TCTTCAGCATCTTTTACTTTCACCAGCGTTTCTGGGTGAGCAAAAACAGGAAGGCAAAATGCCGCAAAAA
AGGGAATAAGGGCGACACGGAAATGTTGAATACTCATACTCTTCCTTTTTCAATATTATTGAAGCATTTA
TCAGGGTTATTGTCTCATGAGCGGATACATATTTGAATGTATTTAGAAAAATAAACAAATAGGGGTTCCG
CGCACATTTCCCCGAAAAGTGCCACCTGACGTCGACGGATCGGGAGATCGATCTCCCGATCCCCTAGGGT
CGACTCTCAGTACAATCTGCTCTGATGCCGCATAGTTAAGCCAGTATCTGCTCCCTGCTTGTGTGTTGGA
GGTCGCTGAGTAGTGCGCGAGCAAAATTTAAGCTACAACAAGGCAAGGCTTGACCGACAATTGCATGAAG
AATCTGCTTAGGGTTAGGCGTTTTGCGCTGCTTCGCGATGTACGGGCCAGATATACGCGTTGACATTGAT
TATTGACTAGTTATTAATAGTAATCAATTACGGGGTCATTAGTTCATAGCCCATATATGGAGTTCCGCGT
TACATAACTTACGGTAAATGGCCCGCCTGGCTGACCGCCCAACGACCCCCGCCCATTGACGTCAATAATG
ACGTATGTTCCCATAGTAACGCCAATAGGGACTTTCCATTGACGTCAATGGGTGGAGTATTTACGGTAAA
CTGCCCACTTGGCAGTACATCAAGTGTATCATATGCCAAGTACGCCCCCTATTGACGTCAATGACGGTAA
ATGGCCCGCCTGGCATTATGCCCAGTACATGACCTTATGGGACTTTCCTACTTGGCAGTACATCTACGTA
TTAGTCATCGCTATTACCATGGTGATGCGGTTTTGGCAGTACATCAATGGGCGTGGATAGCGGTTTGACT
CACGGGGATTTCCAAGTCTCCACCCCATTGACGTCAATGGGAGTTTGTTTTGGCACCAAAATCAACGGGA
CTTTCCAAAATGTCGTAACAACTCCGCCCCATTGACGCAAATGGGCGGTAGGCGTGTACGGTGGGAGGTC
TATATAAGCAGAGCTGGTTTAGTGAACCGTCAGATCCGCT
